>Addgene plasmid #70981 | pFOSGE_COF4F03 | depositor partial sequence | sequence record 126923 | insert
ATGAACTGCAAGCTACGCCGCCTGGACCTGTTGCGGAATGGCCAAAAGTCGGACTGCGAGCTCCATGTCT
CGCAACCGGACAAGTTGAAGGAGGGCAAGCGTTGTCCATGCATTTTCCGCTGCCACCAGGTGATGCTCAT
CTCCGCCTCCGCGGAGTTCGAGCGCCTGATCAGGGATCCCGAGTTCCAGAAGAACAAGCGAGTGATCAGC
GTGGACGACGCCTCTCCCACCGCCTACGAGGCGTTGCTCCTCTACATCTACACGTACGAGGTGTGCAATG
CGGTGACCATCGACATGTGCGGTGACCTCATGCTGCTGGCCGAGCGCTACGAGATGCTGGACTTCATCGA
CTGCTACATCGACAAGCTGGCCCACCAGGAGTGGCCCATGGAGGTGGTTCTGCAGGTCTTCCACCTGGCC
AGCGAGCACCACCATCCGGCACTGATGGATCTCGTGGCGAAAAAAATCCTCCCCGTAGCCACGCAGGTGC
TCATGGACAACTCGTTCCTCAAGCTGAGTGTTAGGGAGCTAAAGGCTCTGATGATAATCCTAAAAAAGGA
TGGAGATCTCTCCGATCACGAACTGCTGACCTCGCTGAAGAACTACCAGGAGGTGAACAACCTGCGCTAC
GAGGACATGGAGCAGTTCCAGCAGCTCGTTGAGGTAACCCAGTTGTTCGGTCACGTTCTCTTCGAAGTGG
ATGGCACCATAGTTGTGCCCGAAGAAGAAAAACCTTCGCCGGAGGAA
