>Addgene plasmid #70981 | pFOSGE_COF4F03 | addgene partial sequence | sequence record 131408 | M13-Rev 5'-CAGGAAACAGCTATGACC-3'
CTGGAGGCAATAATGATTTTATTTTGACTGATAGTGACCTGTTCGTTGCAACACCTTTTTTAAGCAATGC
TTTCTTATAATGCCAACTTTGTACAAGAAAGCTGGGTCTTCCTCCGGCGAAGGTTTTTCTTCTTCGGGCA
CAACTATGGTGCCATCCACTTCGAAGAGAACGTGACCGAACAACTGGGTTACCTCAACGAGCTGCTGGAA
CTGCTCCATGTCCTCGTAGCGCAGGTTGTTCACCTCCTGGTAGTTCTTCAGCGAGGTCA
