[The description below was written by a language model from this plasmid's Addgene catalogue record.]
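Description:
pFOSGE_COF4F03 is a Gateway entry clone built on the commercial pDONR221 donor backbone, carrying the coding region of the Drosophila melanogaster gene CG14260 (FBgn0039504, transcript FBtr0085157) as a 747 bp insert. It is a high-copy bacterial plasmid maintained in E. coli under kanamycin selection. The insert was introduced by Gateway recombination. In a pDONR221-derived entry clone this normally means the open reading frame has replaced the donor vector's counter-selection cassette and sits between attL recombination sites. No feature table is provided, so the exact boundaries, the presence or absence of a stop codon, and any added sequences are not stated in the record. M13 forward and reverse primer sites flank the insert and are used to verify it by sequencing.

As an entry vector, the plasmid has no promoter intended to drive expression of the insert and no tags or reporters are recorded. It serves as a shuttle source: an LR recombination reaction transfers the CG14260 sequence in a defined orientation into any compatible destination vector, which then supplies the promoter, fusion partners and host-specific elements. The clone name and the associated publication, a study of how transcriptional regulators form groups with context-dependent regulatory functions, suggest it belongs to a larger collection of fly transcription factor and cofactor open reading frames. The record itself gives the purpose only as a Gateway entry clone and does not describe the function of CG14260 or the specific destination constructs used.
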