Addgene plasmid #70981: pFOSGE_COF4F03
Purpose: Gateway entry clone
Depositing lab: Alexander Stark. Depositing organization: Research Institute of Molecular Pathology (IMP). Publication: Transcriptional regulators form diverse groups with context-dependent regulatory functions. Stampfel G, Kazmar T, Frank O, Wienerroither S, Reiter F, Stark A. Nature. 2015 Nov 9. doi: 10.1038/nature15545. PubMed 26550828.
Backbone
  Vector backbone: pDONR221
  Backbone manufacturer: Invitrogen
  Backbone size w/o insert (bp): 4762
  Vector type: Gateway entry vector
Growth in bacteria
  Bacterial resistance: Kanamycin, 50 μg/mL
  Growth temperature: 37°C
  Growth strain: DH5alpha
  Copy number: High Copy
Gene/Insert
  Gene/Insert name: CG14260 (alt names: FBgn0039504; CG14260, FBtr0085157)
  Species: D. melanogaster (fly)
  Insert size (bp): 747
  Entrez Gene: CG14260 (a.k.a. Dmel_CG14260, Dmel\CG14260)
  Cloning method: Gateway Cloning
  Sequencing primers: 5′ M13-F20; 3′ M13R
Terms and licenses: Academic/Nonprofit Terms; Industry Terms: Not Available to Industry
How to cite: pFOSGE_COF4F03 was a gift from Alexander Stark (Addgene plasmid # 70981 ; http://n2t.net/addgene:70981 ; RRID:Addgene_70981)
